>Addgene plasmid #135249 | p667-UBC-TLK2-V5-miniTurbo_IDG-K | addgene full sequence | sequence record 268559 | Addgene NGS Result
TAATGTGAGTTAGCTCACTCATTAGGCACCCCAGGCTTTACACTTTATGCTTCCGGCTCGTATGTTGTGT
GGAATTGTGAGCGGATAACAATTTCACACAGGAAACAGCTATGACCATGATTACGCCAAGCGCGCAATTA
ACCCTCACTAAAGGGAACAAAAGCTGGAGCTGCAAGCTTAATGTAGTCTTATGCAATACTCTTGTAGTCT
TGCAACATGGTAACGATGAGTTAGCAACATGCCTTACAAGGAGAGAAAAAGCACCGTGCATGCCGATTGG
TGGAAGTAAGGTGGTACGATCGTGCCTTATTAGGAAGGCAACAGACGGGTCTGACATGGATTGGACGAAC
CACTGAATTGCCGCATTGCAGAGATATTGTATTTAAGTGCCTAGCTCGATACATAAACGGGTCTCTCTGG
TTAGACCAGATCTGAGCCTGGGAGCTCTCTGGCTAACTAGGGAACCCACTGCTTAAGCCTCAATAAAGCT
TGCCTTGAGTGCTTCAAGTAGTGTGTGCCCGTCTGTTGTGTGACTCTGGTAACTAGAGATCCCTCAGACC
CTTTTAGTCAGTGTGGAAAATCTCTAGCAGTGGCGCCCGAACAGGGACTTGAAAGCGAAAGGGAAACCAG
AGGAGCTCTCTCGACGCAGGACTCGGCTTGCTGAAGCGCGCACGGCAAGAGGCGAGGGGCGGCGACTGGT
GAGTACGCCAAAAATTTTGACTAGCGGAGGCTAGAAGGAGAGAGATGGGTGCGAGAGCGTCAGTATTAAG
CGGGGGAGAATTAGATCGCGATGGGAAAAAATTCGGTTAAGGCCAGGGGGAAAGAAAAAATATAAATTAA
AACATATAGTATGGGCAAGCAGGGAGCTAGAACGATTCGCAGTTAATCCTGGCCTGTTAGAAACATCAGA
AGGCTGTAGACAAATACTGGGACAGCTACAACCATCCCTTCAGACAGGATCAGAAGAACTTAGATCATTA
TATAATACAGTAGCAACCCTCTATTGTGTGCATCAAAGGATAGAGATAAAAGACACCAAGGAAGCTTTAG
ACAAGATAGAGGAAGAGCAAAACAAAAGTAAGACCACCGCACAGCAAGCGGCCGCTGATCTTCAGACCTG
GAGGAGGAGATATGAGGGACAATTGGAGAAGTGAATTATATAAATATAAAGTAGTAAAAATTGAACCATT
AGGAGTAGCACCCACCAAGGCAAAGAGAAGAGTGGTGCAGAGAGAAAAAAGAGCAGTGGGAATAGGAGCT
TTGTTCCTTGGGTTCTTGGGAGCAGCAGGAAGCACTATGGGCGCAGCGTCAATGACGCTGACGGTACAGG
CCAGACAATTATTGTCTGGTATAGTGCAGCAGCAGAACAATTTGCTGAGGGCTATTGAGGCGCAACAGCA
TCTGTTGCAACTCACAGTCTGGGGCATCAAGCAGCTCCAGGCAAGAATCCTGGCTGTGGAAAGATACCTA
AAGGATCAACAGCTCCTGGGGATTTGGGGTTGCTCTGGAAAACTCATTTGCACCACTGCTGTGCCTTGGA
ATGCTAGTTGGAGTAATAAATCTCTGGAACAGATTTGGAATCACACGACCTGGATGGAGTGGGACAGAGA
AATTAACAATTACACAAGCTTAATACACTCCTTAATTGAAGAATCGCAAAACCAGCAAGAAAAGAATGAA
CAAGAATTATTGGAATTAGATAAATGGGCAAGTTTGTGGAATTGGTTTAACATAACAAATTGGCTGTGGT
ATATAAAATTATTCATAATGATAGTAGGAGGCTTGGTAGGTTTAAGAATAGTTTTTGCTGTACTTTCTAT
AGTGAATAGAGTTAGGCAGGGATATTCACCATTATCGTTTCAGACCCACCTCCCAACCCCGAGGGGACCC
GACAGGCCCGAAGGAATAGAAGAAGAAGGTGGAGAGAGAGACAGAGACAGATCCATTCGATTAGTGAACG
GATCTCGACGGTATCGGTTAACTTTTAAAAGAAAAGGGGGGATTGGGGGGTACAGTGCAGGGGAAAGAAT
AGTAGACATAATAGCAACAGACATACAAACTAAAGAATTACAAAAACAAATTACAAAATTCAAAATTTTA
TCGTCCAGTGTGGTGGAATTCTGCAGATATCAACTTTGTATAGAAAAGTTGGCCTCCGCGCCGGGTTTTG
GCGCCTCCCGCGGGCGCCCCCCTCCTCACGGCGAGCGCTGCCACGTCAGACGAAGGGCGCAGCGAGCGTC
CTGATCCTTCCGCCCGGACGCTCAGGACAGCGGCCCGCTGCTCATAAGACTCGGCCTTAGAACCCCAGTA
TCAGCAGAAGGACATTTTAGGACGGGACTTGGGTGACTCTAGGGCACTGGTTTTCTTTCCAGAGAGCGGA
ACAGGCGAGGAAAAGTAGTCCCTTCTCGGCGATTCTGCGGAGGGATCTCCGTGGGGCGGTGAACGCCGAT
GATTATATAAGGACGCGCCGGGTGTGGCACAGCTAGTTCCGTCGCAGCCGGGATTTGGGTCGCGGTTCTT
GTTTGTGGATCGCTGTGATCGTCACTTGGTGAGTAGCGGGCTGCTGGGCTGGCCGGGGCTTTCGTGGCCG
CCGGGCCGCTCGGTGGGACGGAAGCGTGTGGAGAGACCGCCAAGGGCTGTAGTCTGGGTCCGCGAGCAAG
GTTGCCCTGAACTGGGGGTTGGGGGGAGCGCAGCAAAATGGCGGCTGTTCCCGAGTCTTGAATGGAAGAC
GCTTGTGAGGCGGGCTGTGAGGTCGTTGAAACAAGGTGGGGGGCATGGTGGGCGGCAAGAACCCAAGGTC
TTGAGGCCTTCGCTAATGCGGGAAAGCTCTTATTCGGGTGAGATGGGCTGGGGCACCATCTGGGGACCCT
GACGTGAAGTTTGTCACTGACTGGAGAACTCGGTTTGTCGTCTGTTGCGGGGGCGGCAGTTATGGCGGTG
CCGTTGGGCAGTGCACCCGTACCTTTGGGAGCGCGCGCCCTCGTCGTGTCGTGACGTCACCCGTTCTGTT
GGCTTATAATGCAGGGTGGGGCCACCTGCCGGTAGGTGTGCGGTAGGCTTTTCTCCGTCGCAGGACGCAG
GGTTCGGGCCTAGGGTAGGCTCTCCTGAATCGACAGGCGCCGGACCTCTGGTGAGGGGAGGGATAAGTGA
GGCGTCAGTTTCTTTGGTCGGTTTTATGTACCTATCTTCTTAAGTAGCTGAAGCTCCGGTTTTGAACTAT
GCGCTCGGGGTTGGCGAGTGTGTTTTGTGAAGTTTTTTAGGCACCTTTTGAAATGTAATCATTTGGGTCA
ATATGTAATTTTCAGTGTTAGACTAGTAAATTGTCCGCTAAATTCTGGCCGTTTTTGGCTTTTTTGTTAG
ACGCAACTTTGTACAAAAAAGTTGGCATGGAAGAATTGCATAGCCTGGACCCACGACGGCAGGAATTATT
GGAGGCCAGGTTTACTGGAGTAGGTGTTAGTAAGGGACCACTTAATAGTGAGTCTTCCAACCAGAGCTTG
TGCAGCGTCGGATCCTTGAGTGATAAAGAAGTAGAGACTCCCGAGAAAAAGCAGAATGACCAGCGAAATC
GGAAAAGAAAAGCTGAACCATATGAAACTAGCCAAGGGAAAGGCACTCCTAGGGGACATAAAATTAGTGA
TTACTTTGAGTTTGCTGGGGGAAGCGCGCCAGGAACCAGCCCTGGCAGAAGTGTTCCACCAGTTGCACGA
TCCTCACCGCAACATTCCTTATCCAATCCCTTACCGCGACGAGTAGAACAGCCCCTCTATGGTTTAGATG
GCAGTGCTGCAAAGGAGGCAACGGAGGAGCAGTCTGCTCTGCCAACCCTCATGTCAGTGATGCTAGCAAA
ACCTCGGCTTGACACAGAGCAGCTGGCGCAAAGGGGAGCTGGCCTCTGCTTCACTTTTGTTTCAGCTCAG
CAAAACAGTCCCTCATCTACGGGATCTGGCAACACAGAGCATTCCTGCAGCTCCCAAAAACAGATCTCCA
TCCAGCACAGACAGACCCAGTCCGACCTCACAATAGAAAAAATATCTGCACTAGAAAACAGTAAGAATTC
TGACTTAGAGAAGAAGGAGGGAAGAATAGATGATTTATTAAGAGCCAACTGTGATTTGAGACGGCAGATT
GATGAACAGCAAAAGATGCTAGAGAAATACAAGGAACGATTAAATAGATGTGTGACAATGAGCAAGAAAC
TCCTTATAGAAAAGTCAAAACAAGAGAAGATGGCGTGTAGAGATAAGAGCATGCAAGACCGCTTGAGACT
GGGCCACTTTACTACTGTCCGACACGGAGCCTCATTTACTGAACAGTGGACAGATGGTTATGCTTTTCAG
AATCTTATCAAGCAACAGGAAAGGATAAATTCACAGAGGGAAGAGATAGAAAGACAACGGAAAATGTTAG
CAAAGCGGAAACCTCCTGCCATGGGTCAGGCCCCTCCTGCAACCAATGAGCAGAAACAGCGGAAAAGCAA
GACCAATGGAGCTGAAAATGAAACGCCCTCTTCTGGGAATACAGAGCTAAAGGATACAGCCCCAGCCTTA
GGAGCCCACAGTTTACTTAGGTTAACGTTAGCAGAATACCATGAACAAGAAGAAATCTTCAAACTCAGAT
TAGGTCATCTTAAAAAGGAGGAAGCAGAGATCCAGGCAGAGCTGGAGAGACTAGAAAGGGTTAGAAATCT
ACATATCAGGGAACTAAAAAGGATACATAATGAAGATAATTCACAATTTAAAGATCATCCAACGCTAAAT
GACAGATATTTGTTGTTACATCTTTTGGGTAGAGGAGGTTTCAGTGAAGTTTACAAGGCATTTGATCTAA
CAGAGCAAAGATACGTAGCTGTGAAAATTCACCAGTTAAATAAAAACTGGAGAGATGAGAAAAAGGAGAA
TTACCACAAGCATGCATGTAGGGAATACCGGATTCATAAAGAGCTGGATCATCCCAGAATAGTTAAGCTG
TATGATTACTTTTCACTGGATACTGACTCGTTTTGTACAGTATTAGAATACTGTGAGGGAAATGATCTGG
ACTTCTACCTGAAACAGCACAAATTAATGTCGGAGAAAGAGGCCCGGTCCATTATCATGCAGATTGTGAA
TGCTTTAAAGTACTTAAATGAAATAAAACCTCCCATCATACACTATGACCTCAAACCAGGTAATATTCTT
TTAGTAAATGGTACAGCGTGTGGAGAGATAAAAATTACAGATTTTGGTCTTTCGAAGATCATGGATGATG
ATAGCTACAATTCAGTGGATGGCATGGAGCTAACATCACAAGGTGCTGGTACTTATTGGTATTTACCACC
AGAGTGTTTTGTGGTTGGGAAAGAACCACCAAAGATCTCAAATAAAGTTGATGTGTGGTCGGTGGGTGTG
ATCTTCTATCAGTGTCTTTATGGAAGGAAGCCTTTTGGCCATAACCAGTCTCAGCAAGACATCCTACAAG
AGAATACGATTCTTAAAGCTACTGAAGTGCAGTTCCCGCCAAAGCCAGTAGTAACACCTGAAGCAAAGGC
GTTTATTCGACGATGCTTGGCCTACCGAAAGGAGGACCGCATTGATGTCCAGCAGCTGGCCTGTGATCCC
TACTTGTTGCCTCACATCCGAAAGTCAGTCTCTACAAGTAGCCCTGCTGGAGCTGCTATTGCATCAACCT
CTGGGGCGTCCAATAACAGTTCTTCTAATTGCCCAACTTTCTTGTACAAAGTGGGCGGCAAGCCCATCCC
CAACCCCCTGCTGGGCCTGGACAGCACCGCTAGCATCCCGCTGCTGAACGCTAAACAGATTCTGGGACAG
CTGGACGGCGGGAGCGTGGCAGTCCTGCCTGTGGTCGACTCCACCAATCAGTACCTGCTGGATCGAATCG
GCGAGCTGAAGAGTGGGGATGCTTGCATTGCAGAATATCAGCAGGCAGGGAGAGGAAGCAGAGGGAGGAA
ATGGTTCTCTCCTTTTGGAGCTAACCTGTACCTGAGTATGTTTTGGCGCCTGAAGCGGGGACCAGCAGCA
ATCGGCCTGGGCCCGGTCATCGGAATTGTCATGGCAGAAGCGCTGCGAAAGCTGGGAGCAGACAAGGTGC
GAGTCAAATGGCCCAATGACCTGTATCTGCAGGATAGAAAGCTGGCAGGCATCCTGGTGGAGCTGGCCGG
AATAACAGGCGATGCTGCACAGATCGTCATTGGCGCCGGGATTAACGTGGCTATGAGGCGCGTGGAGGAA
AGCGTGGTCAATCAGGGCTGGATCACACTGCAGGAAGCAGGGATTAACCTGGACAGGAATACTCTGGCCG
CTATGCTGATCCGAGAGCTGCGGGCAGCCCTGGAACTGTTCGAGCAGGAAGGCCTGGCTCCATATCTGTC
ACGGTGGGAGAAGCTGGATAACTTCATCAATAGACCCGTGAAGCTGATCATTGGGGACAAAGAGATTTTC
GGGATTAGCCGGGGGATTGATAAACAGGGAGCCCTGCTGCTGGAACAGGACGGAGTTATCAAACCCTGGA
TGGGCGGAGAAATCAGTCTGCGGTCTGCCGAAAAGTAAGCCAACTTTATTATACATAGTTGATATCCAGC
ACAGTGGCGGCCGCTCGACAATCAACCTCTGGATTACAAAATTTGTGAAAGATTGACTGGTATTCTTAAC
TATGTTGCTCCTTTTACGCTATGTGGATACGCTGCTTTAATGCCTTTGTATCATGCTATTGCTTCCCGTA
TGGCTTTCATTTTCTCCTCCTTGTATAAATCCTGGTTGCTGTCTCTTTATGAGGAGTTGTGGCCCGTTGT
CAGGCAACGTGGCGTGGTGTGCACTGTGTTTGCTGACGCAACCCCCACTGGTTGGGGCATTGCCACCACC
TGTCAGCTCCTTTCCGGGACTTTCGCTTTCCCCCTCCCTATTGCCACGGCGGAACTCATCGCCGCCTGCC
TTGCCCGCTGCTGGACAGGGGCTCGGCTGTTGGGCACTGACAATTCCGTGGTGTTGTCGGGGAAGCTGAC
GTCCTTTCCATGGCTGCTCGCCTGTGTTGCCACCTGGATTCTGCGCGGGACGTCCTTCTGCTACGTCCCT
TCGGCCCTCAATCCAGCGGACCTTCCTTCCCGCGGCCTGCTGCCGGCTCTGCGGCCTCTTCCGCGTCTTC
GCCTTCGCCCTCAGACGAGTCGGATCTCCCTTTGGGCCGCCTCCCCGCCTGGAATTCTACCGGGTAGGGG
AGGCGCTTTTCCCAAGGCAGTCTGGAGCATGCGCTTTAGCAGCCCCGCTGGGCACTTGGCGCTACACAAG
TGGCCTCTGGCCTCGCACACATTCCACATCCACCGGTAGGCGCCAACCGGCTCCGTTCTTTGGTGGCCCC
TTCGCGCCACCTTCTACTCCTCCCCTAGTCAGGAAGTTCCCCCCCGCCCCGCAGCTCGCGTCGTGCAGGA
CGTGACAAATGGAAGTAGCACGTCTCACTAGTCTCGTGCAGATGGACAGCACCGCTGAGCAATGGAAGCG
GGTAGGCCTTTGGGGCAGCGGCCAATAGCAGCTTTGCTCCTTCGCTTTCTGGGCTCAGAGGCTGGGAAGG
GGTGGGTCCGGGGGCGGGCTCAGGGGCGGGCTCAGGGGCGGGGCGGGCGCCCGAAGGTCCTCCGGAGGCC
CGGCATTCTGCACGCTTCAAAAGCGCACGTCTGCCGCGCTGTTCTCCTCTTCCTCATCTCCGGGCCTTTC
GACCTGCAGCCCAAGCTTACCATGACCGAGTACAAGCCCACGGTGCGCCTCGCCACCCGCGACGACGTCC
CCAGGGCCGTACGCACCCTCGCCGCCGCGTTCGCCGACTACCCCGCCACGCGCCACACCGTCGATCCGGA
CCGCCACATCGAGCGGGTCACCGAGCTGCAAGAACTCTTCCTCACGCGCGTCGGGCTCGACATCGGCAAG
GTGTGGGTCGCGGACGACGGCGCCGCGGTGGCGGTCTGGACCACGCCGGAGAGCGTCGAAGCGGGGGCGG
TGTTCGCCGAGATCGGCCCGCGCATGGCCGAGTTGAGCGGTTCCCGGCTGGCCGCGCAGCAACAGATGGA
AGGCCTCCTGGCGCCGCACCGGCCCAAGGAGCCCGCGTGGTTCCTGGCCACCGTCGGCGTCTCGCCCGAC
CACCAGGGCAAGGGTCTGGGCAGCGCCGTCGTGCTCCCCGGAGTGGAGGCGGCCGAGCGCGCCGGGGTGC
CCGCCTTCCTGGAGACCTCCGCGCCCCGCAACCTCCCCTTCTACGAGCGGCTCGGCTTCACCGTCACCGC
CGACGTCGAGGTGCCCGAAGGACCGCGCACCTGGTGCATGACCCGCAAGCCCGGTGCCTGACGCCCGCCC
CACGACCCGCAGCGCCCGACCGAAAGGAGCGCACGACCCCATGCATCTCGAGGGCCCGGTACCTTTAAGA
CCAATGACTTACAAGGCAGCTGTAGATCTTAGCCACTTTTTAAAAGAAAAGGGGGGACTGGAAGGGCTAG
CTCACTCCCAACGAAGACAAGATCTGCTTTTTGCTTGTACTGGGTCTCTCTGGTTAGACCAGATCTGAGC
CTGGGAGCTCTCTGGCTAACTAGGGAACCCACTGCTTAAGCCTCAATAAAGCTTGCCTTGAGTGCTTCAA
GTAGTGTGTGCCCGTCTGTTGTGTGACTCTGGTAACTAGAGATCCCTCAGACCCTTTTAGTCAGTGTGGA
AAATCTCTAGCAGTAGTAGTTCATGTCATCTTATTATTCAGTATTTATAACTTGCAAAGAAATGAATATC
AGAGAGTGAGAGGAACTTGTTTATTGCAGCTTATAATGGTTACAAATAAAGCAATAGCATCACAAATTTC
ACAAATAAAGCATTTTTTTCACTGCATTCTAGTTGTGGTTTGTCCAAACTCATCAATGTATCTTATCATG
TCTGGCTCTAGCTATCCCGCCCCTAACTCCGCCCATCCCGCCCCTAACTCCGCCCAGTTCCGCCCATTCT
CCGCCCCATGGCTGACTAATTTTTTTTATTTATGCAGAGGCCGAGGCCGCCTCGGCCTCTGAGCTATTCC
AGAAGTAGTGAGGAGGCTTTTTTGGAGGCCTAGGGACGTACCCAATTCGCCCTATAGTGAGTCGTATTAC
GCGCGCTCACTGGCCGTCGTTTTACAACGTCGTGACTGGGAAAACCCTGGCGTTACCCAACTTAATCGCC
TTGCAGCACATCCCCCTTTCGCCAGCTGGCGTAATAGCGAAGAGGCCCGCACCGATCGCCCTTCCCAACA
GTTGCGCAGCCTGAATGGCGAATGGG
[124 nt withheld, positions 9267-9390]
C
[91 nt withheld, positions 9392-9482]
A
[49 nt withheld, positions 9484-9532]
CCTTTGACGTTGGAGTCCACGTTCTTT
[37 nt withheld, positions 9560-9596]
ACCCTATCTCGGTCTATTCTTTTGATTTATAAGGGATTTTGCCGATTTCGGCCTATTGGTTAAAAAATGA
GCTGATTTAACAAAAATTTAACGCGAATTTTAACAAAATATTAACGCTTACAATTTAGGTGGCACTTTTC
GGGGAAATGTGCGCGGAACCCCTATTTGTTTATTTTTCTAAATACATTCAAATATGTATCCGCTCATGAG
ACAATAACCCTGATAAATGCTTCAATAATATTGAAAAAGGAAGAGTATGAGTATTCAACATTTCCGTGTC
GCCCTTATTCCCTTTTTTGCGGCATTTTGCCTTCCTGTTTTTGCTCACCCAGAAACGCTGGTGAAAGTAA
AAGATGCTGAAGATCAGTTGGGTGCACGAGTGGGTTACATCGAACTGGATCTCAACAGCGGTAAGATCCT
TGAGAGTTTTCGCCCCGAAGAACGTTTTCCAATGATGAGCACTTTTAAAGTTCTGCTATGTGGCGCGGTA
TTATCCCGTATTGACGCCGGGCAAGAGCAACTCGGTCGCCGCATACACTATTCTCAGAATGACTTGGTTG
AGTACTCACCAGTCACAGAAAAGCATCTTACGGATGGCATGACAGTAAGAGAATTATGCAGTGCTGCCAT
AACCATGAGTGATAACACTGCGGCCAACTTACTTCTGACAACGATCGGAGGACCGAAGGAGCTAACCGCT
TTTTTGCACAACATGGGGGATCATGTAACTCGCCTTGATCGTTGGGAACCGGAGCTGAATGAAGCCATAC
CAAACGACGAGCGTGACACCACGATGCCTGTAGCAATGGCAACAACGTTGCGCAAACTATTAACTGGCGA
ACTACTTACTCTAGCTTCCCGGCAACAATTAATAGACTGGATGGAGGCGGATAAAGTTGCAGGACCACTT
CTGCGCTCGGCCCTTCCGGCTGGCTGGTTTATTGCTGATAAATCTGGAGCCGGTGAGCGTGGGTCTCGCG
GTATCATTGCAGCACTGGGGCCAGATGGTAAGCCCTCCCGTATCGTAGTTATCTACACGACGGGGAGTCA
GGCAACTATGGATGAACGAAATAGACAGATCGCTGAGATAGGTGCCTCACTGATTAAGCATTGGTAACTG
TCAGACCAAGTTTACTCATATATACTTTAGATTGATTTAAAACTTCATTTTTAATTTAAAAGGATCTAGG
TGAAGATCCTTTTTGATAATCTCATGACCAAAATCCCTTAACGTGAGTTTTCGTTCCACTGAGCGTCAGA
CCCCGTAGAAAAGATCAAAGGATCTTCTTGAGATCCTTTTTTTCTGCGCGTAATCTGCTGCTTGCAAACA
AAAAAACCACCGCTACCAGCGGTGGTTTGTTTGCCGGATCAAGAGCTACCAACTCTTTTTCCGAAGGTAA
CTGGCTTCAGCAGAGCGCAGATACCAAATACTGTTCTTCTAGTGTAGCCGTAGTTAGGCCACCACTTCAA
GAACTCTGTAGCACCGCCTACATACCTCGCTCTGCTAATCCTGTTACCAGTGGCTGCTGCCAGTGGCGAT
AAGTCGTGTCTTACCGGGTTGGACTCAAGACGATAGTTACCGGATAAGGCGCAGCGGTCGGGCTGAACGG
GGGGTTCGTGCACACAGCCCAGCTTGGAGCGAACGACCTACACCGAACTGAGATACCTACAGCGTGAGCT
ATGAGAAAGCGCCACGCTTCCCGAAGGGAGAAAGGCGGACAGGTATCCGGTAAGCGGCAGGGTCGGAACA
GGAGAGCGCACGAGGGAGCTTCCAGGGGGAAACGCCTGGTATCTTTATAGTCCTGTCGGGTTTCGCCACC
TCTGACTTGAGCGTCGATTTTTGTGATGCTCGTCAGGGGGGCGGAGCCTATGGAAAAACGCCAGCAACGC
GGCCTTTTTACGGTTCCTGGCCTTTTGCTGGCCTTTTGCTCACATGTTCTTTCCTGCGTTATCCCCTGAT
TCTGTGGATAACCGTATTACCGCCTTTGAGTGAGCTGATACCGCTCGCCGCAGCCGAACGACCGAGCGCA
GCGAGTCAGTGAGCGAGGAAGCGGAAGAGCGCCCAATACGCAAACCGCCTCTCCCCGCGCGTTGGCCGAT
TCATTAATGCAGCTGGCACGACAGGTTTCCCGACTGGAAAGCGGGCAGTGAGCGCAACGCAAT
Features (pLannotate 1.2.2; 31 found; start..end, strand, type, name):
      1..22      +  protein_bind   CAP binding site: CAP binding activates transcription in the presence of cAMP. E. coli catabolite activator protein
     37..67      +  promoter       lac promoter: promoter for the E. coli lac operon
     71..93      +  protein_bind   lac operator (fragment): The lac repressor binds to the lac operator to inhibit transcription in E. coli. This inhibition can be relieved by adding lactose or isopropyl-β-D-thiogalactopyranoside (IPTG). lac repressor encoded by lacI
    136..154     +  promoter       T3 promoter: promoter for bacteriophage T3 RNA polymerase
    182..408     +  promoter       RSV promoter: Rous sarcoma virus enhancer/promoter
    409..589     +  LTR            5' LTR (truncated): truncated 5' long terminal repeat (LTR) from HIV-1
    636..761     +  misc_feature   HIV-1 Ψ: packaging signal of human immunodeficiency virus type 1
    745..1108    +  CDS            HIV-1 gag (fragment): gag protein from human immunodeficiency virus 1; gag
   1254..1487    +  misc_feature   RRE: The Rev response element (RRE) of HIV-1 allows for Rev-dependent mRNA export from the nucleus to the cytoplasm.
   1864..1964    +  CDS            Rev (fragment): human immunodeficiency virus 1 (HIV-1) Rev protein; rev; enhances nuclear export of unspliced and incompletely spliced viral mRNAs
   1983..2099    +  misc_feature   cPPT/CTS: central polypurine tract and central termination sequence of HIV-1
   2131..2151    +  protein_bind   attB4: mutant version of attB; core recombination site for the Gateway® BP reaction BP Clonase™
   2151..3362    +  promoter       UbC promoter: human ubiquitin C promoter
   3364..3381    +  protein_bind   attL1 (fragment): mutant version of attL; recombination site for the Gateway® LR reaction LR Clonase™
   3387..5699    +  CDS            TLK2: TLK2_HUMAN - Experimental evidence at protein level: Swiss-Prot protein existence level 1. Serine/threonine-protein kinase involved in the process of chromatin assembly and probably also DNA replication, transcription, repair, and chromosome segregation. Phosphorylates the chromatin assembly factors ASF1A AND ASF1B. Phosphorylation of ASF1A prevents its proteasome-mediated degradation, thereby enhancing chromatin assembly. Negative regulator of amino acid starvation-induced autophagy. From Homo sapiens (Human).
   5702..5724    -  protein_bind   attB2 (fragment): mutant version of attB; recombination site for the Gateway® BP reaction BP Clonase™
   5775..6545    +  CDS            miniTurbo: N-terminally truncated mutant of the E. coli biotin ligase BioID engineered for improved catalytic efficiency (Branon et al., 2018)
   6600..7188    +  misc_feature   WPRE: woodchuck hepatitis virus posttranscriptional regulatory element
   7202..7701    +  promoter       PGK promoter: mouse phosphoglycerate kinase 1 promoter
   7722..8321    +  CDS            PuroR: puromycin N-acetyltransferase; pac from Streptomyces alboniger; confers resistance to puromycin
   8389..8526    +  CDS            nef (fragment): NEF_HV1LA - Experimental evidence at protein level: Swiss-Prot protein existence level 1. Extracellular Nef protein targets CD4(+) T-lymphocytes for apoptosis by interacting with CXCR4 surface receptors. From Human immunodeficiency virus type 1 group M subtype B (isolate Lai) (HIV-1).
   8512..8692    +  LTR            5' LTR (truncated): truncated 5' long terminal repeat (LTR) from HIV-1
   8764..8885    +  polyA_signal   SV40 poly(A) signal: SV40 polyadenylation signal
   8925..9060    +  rep_origin     SV40 ori: SV40 origin of replication
   9081..9099    -  promoter       T7 promoter: promoter for bacteriophage T7 RNA polymerase
   9107..9262    +  CDS            lacZα (fragment): LacZα fragment of β-galactosidase; lacZ fragment
   9267..9695    +  rep_origin     f1 ori (sequence partly withheld): f1 bacteriophage origin of replication; arrow indicates direction of (+) strand synthesis
   9748..9852    +  promoter       AmpR promoter: bla
   9853..10713   +  CDS            AmpR: β-lactamase; bla; confers resistance to ampicillin, carbenicillin, and related antibiotics
  10884..11472   +  rep_origin     ori: high-copy-number ColE1/pMB1/pBR322/pUC origin of replication
  11655..11747   +  CDS            lacI (fragment): lac repressor; lacI; The lac repressor binds to the lac operator to inhibit transcription in E. coli. This inhibition can be relieved by adding lactose or isopropyl-β-D-thiogalactopyranoside (IPTG).
