[The description below was written by a language model from this plasmid's Addgene catalogue record, the feature table of its GenBank file and pLannotate feature annotations shown in this document.]
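Description:
p667-UBC-TLK2-V5-miniTurbo_IDG-K is a lentiviral mammalian expression plasmid built on the pDest667 Gateway destination backbone, carrying human TLK2 (tousled-like kinase 2, a serine/threonine kinase linked to chromatin assembly) fused at its C terminus to V5-miniTurbo. The full-sequence annotation (about 11.8 kb) shows a third-generation-style transfer vector. An RSV promoter drives a truncated HIV-1 5' LTR, followed by the Ψ packaging signal, a gag fragment, the RRE for Rev-dependent export and the cPPT/CTS, with a second truncated LTR and an SV40 poly(A) signal closing the viral genome. In bacteria the plasmid is maintained through a ColE1/pUC-type origin and ampicillin resistance, although the catalogue lists it as low copy. An f1 ori and an SV40 ori are also present.

Between the LTRs, the human ubiquitin C promoter, flanked by Gateway recombination scars (attB4 upstream, an attL1-like/attB1 site downstream) consistent with multisite assembly, drives the TLK2 open reading frame. An attB2 site links TLK2 to the V5 epitope and miniTurbo, an N-terminally truncated engineered E. coli biotin ligase. The V5 tag is not called in the full-sequence annotation but appears next to attB2 in one of the two partial sequencing records, which cover only the cloning junctions. A WPRE follows the fusion to enhance expression, and a separate mouse PGK promoter drives puromycin N-acetyltransferase for selecting transduced cells.

The construct was made within the Illuminating the Druggable Genome programme's work on understudied kinases. It is intended for stable expression of the TLK2 bait so that neighbouring proteins are biotinylated and identified by proteomics, generating protein-proximity networks. The depositor notes that the plasmids were only partially sequenced to confirm in-frame fusions.
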