Addgene plasmid #135249: p667-UBC-TLK2-V5-miniTurbo_IDG-K
Purpose: Gateway destination clone of TLK2 (human) tagged with C-terminal V5-miniTurbo for generating protein-proximity networks using proximity-dependent biotinylation proteomics
Depositing lab: Ben Major. Depositing organization: University of North Carolina at Chapel Hill.
Backbone
  Vector backbone: pDest667
  Backbone manufacturer: PEL
  Backbone size w/o insert (bp): 9014
  Vector type: Mammalian Expression, Lentiviral ; Gateway Destination
  Selectable markers: Puromycin
Growth in bacteria
  Bacterial resistance: Ampicillin, 100 μg/mL
  Growth temperature: 30°C
  Growth strain: NEB Stable
  Copy number: Low Copy
Gene/Insert
  Gene/Insert name: TLK2-V5-miniTurbo (alt name: TLK2)
  Species: H. sapiens (human)
  Entrez Gene: TLK2 (a.k.a. HsHPK, MRD57, PKU-ALPHA)
  Promoter: Ubiquitin
  Tag / fusion protein: V5-miniTurbo (C terminal on insert)
  Cloning method: Gateway Cloning
  Sequencing primers: 5′ GCCCGAAGGAATAGAAGAAGAA; 3′ CATAGCGTAAAAGGAGCAACA
Terms and licenses: Academic/Nonprofit Terms; Industry Terms: Not Available to Industry
Depositor comments: These plasmids were generated as part of the Illuminating the Druggable Genome (IDG) program sponsored by the NIH Common Fund. The goal of this program is to identify, gather, and distribute information and resources for proteins that currently are not well-studied yet belong to commonly drug-targeted protein families: protein kinases, non-olfactory G-protein coupled receptors (GPCRs), and ion channels. The IDG program is designed to develop fundamental research tools for understudied proteins, elucidate their function, and disseminate the IDG-related resources and data to the greater scientific community. These lentiviral gateway destination plasmids were generated, as part of the Kinase-Data and Resource Generating Center (DRGC), using the single fragment or multisite gateway cloning technology. They were used for generating proteomics-based protein-interaction and protein-proximity networks that can be accessed through the kinase-DRGC website https://darkkinome.org/. Each plasmid has either an N- or C-terminal fusion protein (Flag/ V5/V5-miniTurbo/V5-TurboID/miniTurbo-V5/TurboID-V5) tagged understudied kinase driven under either a CMV or Ubiquitin (UBC) promoter. All inserts in the pENTR plasmids used to generate the deposited destination plasmids were end-sequenced and insert size validated prior to multi-site gateway cloning. The combined insert size of the single fragment or three fragment destination plasmids were confirmed by restriction digestion (BsrGI, and EcoRV for pDest667; BsrGI, EcoRV, and BstZ17I for pDest663; and BsrGI for pHAGE) and all plasmids were partially sequenced to ensure in-frame ORFs and fusion tags.
How to cite: p667-UBC-TLK2-V5-miniTurbo_IDG-K was a gift from Ben Major (Addgene plasmid # 135249 ; http://n2t.net/addgene:135249 ; RRID:Addgene_135249)
