LOCUS       Exported 1218 bp ds-DNA linear SYN 14-JUN-2021
DEFINITION  Gateway destination clone of TLK2 (human) tagged with C-terminal
            V5-miniTurbo for generating protein-proximity networks using
            proximity-dependent biotinylation proteomics .
ACCESSION   .
VERSION     .
KEYWORDS    p667-UBC-TLK2-V5-miniTurbo_IDG-K
SOURCE      synthetic DNA construct
  ORGANISM  synthetic DNA construct
REFERENCE   1 (bases 1 to 1218)
  TITLE     Major lab plasmids for proteomics-based protein-interaction and
            protein-proximity network generation
REFERENCE   2 (bases 1 to 1218)
  AUTHORS   .
  TITLE     Direct Submission
  JOURNAL   Exported Jun 14, 2021 from SnapGene Server 1.1.58
            http://www.snapgene.com
FEATURES             Location/Qualifiers
     source          1..1218
                     /organism="synthetic DNA construct"
                     /mol_type="other DNA"
     protein_bind    140..164
                     /gene="mutant version of attB"
                     /label=attB1
                     /bound_moiety="BP Clonase(TM)"
                     /note="recombination site for the Gateway(R) BP reaction"
     CDS             complement(742..753)
                     /codon_start=1
                     /product="WELQut protease recognition and cleavage site"
                     /label=WELQut site
                     /translation="WELQ"
ORIGIN
        1 gngnctggct ggcgagtgtg ttttgtgagt tttttaggca ccttttgaaa tgtaatcatt
       61 tgggtcaata tgtaattttc agtgttagac tagtaaattg tccgctaaat tctggccgtt
      121 tttggctttt ttgttagacg caactttgta caaaaaagtt ggcatggaag aattgcatag
      181 cctggaccca cgacggcagg aattattgga ggccaggttt actggagtag gtgttagtaa
      241 gggaccactt aatagtgagt cttccaacca gagcttgtgc agcgtcggat ccttgagtga
      301 taaagaagta gagactcccg agaaaaagca gaatgaccag cgaaatcgga aaagaaaagc
      361 tgaaccatat gaaactagcc aagggaaagg cactcctagg ggacataaaa ttagtgatta
      421 ctttgagttt gctgggggaa gcgcgccagg aaccagccct ggcagaagtg ttccaccagt
      481 tgcacgatcc tcaccgcaac attccttatc caatccctta ccgcgacgag tagaacagcc
      541 cctctatggt ttagatggca gtgctgcaaa ggaggcaacg gaggagcagt ctgctctgcc
      601 aaccctcatg tcagtgatgc tagcaaaacc tcggcttgac acagagcagc tggcgcaaag
      661 gggagctggc ctctgcttca cttttgtttc agctcagcaa aacagtccct catctacggg
      721 atctggcaac acagagcatt cctgcagctc ccaaaaacag atctccatcc agcacagaca
      781 gacccagtcc gacctcacaa tagaaaaaat atctgcacta gaaaacagta agaattctga
      841 cttagagaag aagagggaag aatagatgat ttattaagag ccaactgtga tttgagacgg
      901 cagattgatg aacagcaaaa gatgctagag aaatacaagg aacgattaaa tagatgtgtg
      961 acaatgagca agaaactcct tatagaaaag tcaaaacaga gaagatggcg tgtagagata
     1021 gagcatgcag accgcttgag actgggcact ttactactgt ccgacacgga gcctcattta
     1081 ctgaacagtg gacagatggt tatgcttttt cagatcttat cagcacagna agntaatcca
     1141 gagggaagag atgaagacac gaatgttagc aggcgaactc tgcatggnca gcccttcttg
     1201 caccatgtga cgaaaacg
//
