LOCUS       Exported 1229 bp ds-DNA linear SYN 14-JUN-2021
DEFINITION  Gateway destination clone of TLK2 (human) tagged with C-terminal
            V5-miniTurbo for generating protein-proximity networks using
            proximity-dependent biotinylation proteomics .
ACCESSION   .
VERSION     .
KEYWORDS    p667-UBC-TLK2-V5-miniTurbo_IDG-K
SOURCE      synthetic DNA construct
  ORGANISM  synthetic DNA construct
REFERENCE   1 (bases 1 to 1229)
  TITLE     Major lab plasmids for proteomics-based protein-interaction and
            protein-proximity network generation
REFERENCE   2 (bases 1 to 1229)
  AUTHORS   .
  TITLE     Direct Submission
  JOURNAL   Exported Jun 14, 2021 from SnapGene Server 1.1.58
            http://www.snapgene.com
FEATURES             Location/Qualifiers
     source          1..1229
                     /organism="synthetic DNA construct"
                     /mol_type="other DNA"
     CDS             complement(159..200)
                     /codon_start=1
                     /product="epitope tag from simian virus 5"
                     /label=V5 tag
                     /translation="GKPIPNPLLGLDST"
     protein_bind    202..226
                     /gene="mutant version of attB"
                     /label=attB2
                     /bound_moiety="BP Clonase(TM)"
                     /note="recombination site for the Gateway(R) BP reaction"
ORIGIN
        1 cncncggcct taattctgca tgcagcatcc ccactcttca gctcgccgat tcgatccagc
       61 aggtactgat tggtggagtc gaccacaggc aggactgcca cgctcccgcc gtccagctgt
      121 cccagaatct gtttagcgtt cagcagcggg atgctagcgg tgctgtccag gcccagcagg
      181 gggttgggga tgggcttgcc gcccactttg tacaagaaag ttgggcaatt agaagaactg
      241 ttattggacg ccccagaggt tgatgcaata gcagctccag cagggctact tgtagagact
      301 gactttcgga tgtgaggcaa caagtaggga tcacaggcca gctgctggac atcaatgcgg
      361 tcctcctttc ggtaggccaa gcatcgtcga ataaacgcct ttgcttcagg tgttactact
      421 ggctttggcg ggaactgcac ttcagtagct ttaagaatcg tattctcttg taggatgtct
      481 tgctgagact ggttatggcc aaaaggcttc cttccataaa gacactgata gaagatcaca
      541 cccaccgacc acacatcaac tttatttgag atctttggtg gttctttccc aaccacaaaa
      601 cactctggtg gtaaatacca ataagtacca gcaccttgtg atgttagctc catgccatcc
      661 actgaattgt agctatcatc atccatgatc ttcgaaagac caaaatctgt aatttttatc
      721 tctccacacg ctgtaccatt tactaaaaga atattacctg gtttgaggtc atagtgtatg
      781 atgggaggtt ttatttcatt taagtacttt aaagcattca caatctgcat gataatggac
      841 cgggcctctt tctccgacat taatttgtgc tgtttcacgt acaagtccag atcatttccc
      901 tcacagtatt ctaatactgt acaaaacgaa gtcataatcc agtgaaaagt aatcattaca
      961 gcttatctat tctgggatga tccatctcct ttatgaatcc gggatttcct acctgcatgc
     1021 ctggggtaaa tctcctattt cctcacctct ccagttttat attgactggt gaaattttac
     1081 acactacgta tctttgcttt gttagatcaa tgcctggaaa ctttcactga accttcctct
     1141 cnaaagatta acgccaaata ctccgtgcat gtgacggtgg agatctttaa ngagaattta
     1201 ccctcactat agtgcatccc ctatttaga
//
